>Addgene plasmid #76206 | SGK2 gRNA (BRDN0001145816) | addgene full sequence | sequence record 185390 | Addgene Assembled Sequence
CCCGGGTGCAAAGATGGATAAAGTTTTAAACAGAGAGGAATCTTTGCAGCTAATGGACCTTCTAGGTCTT
GAAAGGAGTGGGAATTGGCTCCGGTGCCCGTCAGTGGGCAGAGCGCACATCGCCCACAGTCCCCGAGAAG
TTGGGGGGAGGGGTCGGCAATTGATCCGGTGCCTAGAGAAGGTGGCGCGGGGTAAACTGGGAAAGTGATG
TCGTGTACTGGCTCCGCCTTTTTCCCGAGGGTGGGGGAGAACCGTATATAAGTGCAGTAGTCGCCGTGAA
CGTTCTTTTTCGCAACGGGTTTGCCGCCAGAACACAGGTAAGTGCCGTGTGTGGTTCCCGCGGGCCTGGC
CTCTTTACGGGTTATGGCCCTTGCGTGCCTTGAATTACTTCCACCTGGCTGCAGTACGTGATTCTTGATC
CCGAGCTTCGGGTTGGAAGTGGGTGGGAGAGTTCGAGGCCTTGCGCTTAAGGAGCCCCTTCGCCTCGTGC
TTGAGTTGAGGCCTGGCCTGGGCGCTGGGGCCGCCGCGTGCGAATCTGGTGGCACCTTCGCGCCTGTCTC
GCTGCTTTCGATAAGTCTCTAGCCATTTAAAATTTTTGATGACCTGCTGCGACGCTTTTTTTCTGGCAAG
ATAGTCTTGTAAATGCGGGCCAAGATCTGCACACTGGTATTTCGGTTTTTGGGGCCGCGGGCGGCGACGG
GGCCCGTGCGTCCCAGCGCACATGTTCGGCGAGGCGGGGCCTGCGAGCGCGGCCACCGAGAATCGGACGG
GGGTAGTCTCAAGCTGGCCGGCCTGCTCTGGTGCCTGGCCTCGCGCCGCCGTGTATCGCCCCGCCCTGGG
CGGCAAGGCTGGCCCGGTCGGCACCAGTTGCGTGAGCGGAAAGATGGCCGCTTCCCGGCCCTGCTGCAGG
GAGCTCAAAATGGAGGACGCGGCGCTCGGGAGAGCGGGCGGGTGAGTCACCCACACAAAGGAAAAGGGCC
TTTCCGTCCTCAGCCGTCGCTTCATGTGACTCCACGGAGTACCGGGCGCCGTCCAGGCACCTCGATTAGT
TCTCGAGCTTTTGGAGTACGTCGTCTTTAGGTTGGGGGGAGGGGTTTTATGCGATGGAGTTTCCCCACAC
TGAGTGGGTGGAGACTGAAGTTAGGCCAGCTTGGCACTTGATGTAATTCTCCTTGGAATTTGCCCTTTTT
GAGTTTGGATCTTGGTTCATTCTCAAGCCTCAGACAGTGGTTCAAAGTTTTTTTCTTCCATTTCAGGTGT
CGTGACGTACGGCCACCATGACCGAGTACAAGCCCACGGTGCGCCTCGCCACCCGCGACGACGTCCCCAG
GGCCGTACGCACCCTCGCCGCCGCGTTCGCCGACTACCCCGCCACGCGCCACACCGTCGATCCGGACCGC
CACATCGAGCGGGTCACCGAGCTGCAAGAACTCTTCCTCACGCGCGTCGGGCTCGACATCGGCAAGGTGT
GGGTCGCGGACGACGGCGCCGCCGTGGCGGTCTGGACCACGCCGGAGAGCGTCGAAGCGGGGGCGGTGTT
CGCCGAGATCGGCCCGCGCATGGCCGAGTTGAGCGGTTCCCGGCTGGCCGCGCAGCAACAGATGGAAGGC
CTCCTGGCGCCGCACCGGCCCAAGGAGCCCGCGTGGTTCCTGGCCACCGTCGGAGTCTCGCCCGACCACC
AGGGCAAGGGTCTGGGCAGCGCCGTCGTGCTCCCCGGAGTGGAGGCGGCCGAGCGCGCCGGGGTGCCCGC
CTTCCTGGAGACCTCCGCGCCCCGCAACCTCCCCTTCTACGAGCGGCTCGGCTTCACCGTCACCGCCGAC
GTCGAGGTGCCCGAAGGACCGCGCACCTGGTGCATGACCCGCAAGCCCGGTGCCTGAACGCGTTAAGTCG
ACAATCAACCTCTGGATTACAAAATTTGTGAAAGATTGACTGGTATTCTTAACTATGTTGCTCCTTTTAC
GCTATGTGGATACGCTGCTTTAATGCCTTTGTATCATGCTATTGCTTCCCGTATGGCTTTCATTTTCTCC
TCCTTGTATAAATCCTGGTTGCTGTCTCTTTATGAGGAGTTGTGGCCCGTTGTCAGGCAACGTGGCGTGG
TGTGCACTGTGTTTGCTGACGCAACCCCCACTGGTTGGGGCATTGCCACCACCTGTCAGCTCCTTTCCGG
GACTTTCGCTTTCCCCCTCCCTATTGCCACGGCGGAACTCATCGCCGCCTGCCTTGCCCGCTGCTGGACA
GGGGCTCGGCTGTTGGGCACTGACAATTCCGTGGTGTTGTCGGGGAAATCATCGTCCTTTCCTTGGCTGC
TCGCCTGTGTTGCCACCTGGATTCTGCGCGGGACGTCCTTCTGCTACGTCCCTTCGGCCCTCAATCCAGC
GGACCTTCCTTCCCGCGGCCTGCTGCCGGCTCTGCGGCCTCTTCCGCGTCTTCGCCTTCGCCCTCAGACG
AGTCGGATCTCCCTTTGGGCCGCCTCCCCGCGTCGACTTTAAGACCAATGACTTACAAGGCAGCTGTAGA
TCTTAGCCACTTTTTAAAAGAAAAGGGGGGACTGGAAGGGCTAATTCACTCCCAACGAAGACAAGATCTG
CTTTTTGCTTGTACTGGGTCTCTCTGGTTAGACCAGATCTGAGCCTGGGAGCTCTCTGGCTAACTAGGGA
ACCCACTGCTTAAGCCTCAATAAAGCTTGCCTTGAGTGCTTCAAGTAGTGTGTGCCCGTCTGTTGTGTGA
CTCTGGTAACTAGAGATCCCTCAGACCCTTTTAGTCAGTGTGGAAAATCTCTAGCAGTACGTATAGTAGT
TCATGTCATCTTATTATTCAGTATTTATAACTTGCAAAGAAATGAATATCAGAGAGTGAGAGGAACTTGT
TTATTGCAGCTTATAATGGTTACAAATAAAGCAATAGCATCACAAATTTCACAAATAAAGCATTTTTTTC
ACTGCATTCTAGTTGTGGTTTGTCCAAACTCATCAATGTATCTTATCATGTCTGGCTCTAGCTATCCCGC
CCCTAACTCCGCCCATCCCGCCCCTAACTCCGCCCAGTTCCGCCCATTCTCCGCCCCATGGCTGACTAAT
TTTTTTTATTTATGCAGAGGCCGAGGCCGCCTCGGCCTCTGAGCTATTCCAGAAGTAGTGAGGAGGCTTT
TTTGGAGGCCTAGGGACGTACCCAATTCGCCCTATAGTGAGTCGTATTACGCGCGCTCACTGGCCGTCGT
TTTACAACGTCGTGACTGGGAAAACCCTGGCGTTACCCAACTTAATCGCCTTGCAGCACATCCCCCTTTC
GCCAGCTGGCGTAATAGCGAAGAGGCCCGCACCGATCGCCCTTCCCAACAGTTGCGCAGCCTGAATGGCG
AATGGG
[124 nt withheld, positions 3367-3490]
C
[91 nt withheld, positions 3492-3582]
A
[49 nt withheld, positions 3584-3632]
CCTTTGACGTTGGAGTCCACGTTCTTT
[37 nt withheld, positions 3660-3696]
ACCCTATCTCGGTCTATTCTTTTGATTTATAAGGGATTTTGCCGATTTCGGCCTATTGGTTAAAAAATGA
GCTGATTTAACAAAAATTTAACGCGAATTTTAACAAAATATTAACGCTTACAATTTAGGTGGCACTTTTC
GGGGAAATGTGCGCGGAACCCCTATTTGTTTATTTTTCTAAATACATTCAAATATGTATCCGCTCATGAG
ACAATAACCCTGATAAATGCTTCAATAATATTGAAAAAGGAAGAGTATGAGTATTCAACATTTCCGTGTC
GCCCTTATTCCCTTTTTTGCGGCATTTTGCCTTCCTGTTTTTGCTCACCCAGAAACGCTGGTGAAAGTAA
AAGATGCTGAAGATCAGTTGGGTGCACGAGTGGGTTACATCGAACTGGATCTCAACAGCGGTAAGATCCT
TGAGAGTTTTCGCCCCGAAGAACGTTTTCCAATGATGAGCACTTTTAAAGTTCTGCTATGTGGCGCGGTA
TTATCCCGTATTGACGCCGGGCAAGAGCAACTCGGTCGCCGCATACACTATTCTCAGAATGACTTGGTTG
AGTACTCACCAGTCACAGAAAAGCATCTTACGGATGGCATGACAGTAAGAGAATTATGCAGTGCTGCCAT
AACCATGAGTGATAACACTGCGGCCAACTTACTTCTGACAACGATCGGAGGACCGAAGGAGCTAACCGCT
TTTTTGCACAACATGGGGGATCATGTAACTCGCCTTGATCGTTGGGAACCGGAGCTGAATGAAGCCATAC
CAAACGACGAGCGTGACACCACGATGCCTGTAGCAATGGCAACAACGTTGCGCAAACTATTAACTGGCGA
ACTACTTACTCTAGCTTCCCGGCAACAATTAATAGACTGGATGGAGGCGGATAAAGTTGCAGGACCACTT
CTGCGCTCGGCCCTTCCGGCTGGCTGGTTTATTGCTGATAAATCTGGAGCCGGTGAGCGTGGGTCTCGCG
GTATCATTGCAGCACTGGGGCCAGATGGTAAGCCCTCCCGTATCGTAGTTATCTACACGACGGGGAGTCA
GGCAACTATGGATGAACGAAATAGACAGATCGCTGAGATAGGTGCCTCACTGATTAAGCATTGGTAACTG
TCAGACCAAGTTTACTCATATATACTTTAGATTGATTTAAAACTTCATTTTTAATTTAAAAGGATCTAGG
TGAAGATCCTTTTTGATAATCTCATGACCAAAATCCCTTAACGTGAGTTTTCGTTCCACTGAGCGTCAGA
CCCCGTAGAAAAGATCAAAGGATCTTCTTGAGATCCTTTTTTTCTGCGCGTAATCTGCTGCTTGCAAACA
AAAAAACCACCGCTACCAGCGGTGGTTTGTTTGCCGGATCAAGAGCTACCAACTCTTTTTCCGAAGGTAA
CTGGCTTCAGCAGAGCGCAGATACCAAATACTGTTCTTCTAGTGTAGCCGTAGTTAGGCCACCACTTCAA
GAACTCTGTAGCACCGCCTACATACCTCGCTCTGCTAATCCTGTTACCAGTGGCTGCTGCCAGTGGCGAT
AAGTCGTGTCTTACCGGGTTGGACTCAAGACGATAGTTACCGGATAAGGCGCAGCGGTCGGGCTGAACGG
GGGGTTCGTGCACACAGCCCAGCTTGGAGCGAACGACCTACACCGAACTGAGATACCTACAGCGTGAGCT
ATGAGAAAGCGCCACGCTTCCCGAAGGGAGAAAGGCGGACAGGTATCCGGTAAGCGGCAGGGTCGGAACA
GGAGAGCGCACGAGGGAGCTTCCAGGGGGAAACGCCTGGTATCTTTATAGTCCTGTCGGGTTTCGCCACC
TCTGACTTGAGCGTCGATTTTTGTGATGCTCGTCAGGGGGGCGGAGCCTATGGAAAAACGCCAGCAACGC
GGCCTTTTTACGGTTCCTGGCCTTTTGCTGGCCTTTTGCTCACATGTTCTTTCCTGCGTTATCCCCTGAT
TCTGTGGATAACCGTATTACCGCCTTTGAGTGAGCTGATACCGCTCGCCGCAGCCGAACGACCGAGCGCA
GCGAGTCAGTGAGCGAGGAAGCGGAAGAGCGCCCAATACGCAAACCGCCTCTCCCCGCGCGTTGGCCGAT
TCATTAATGCAGCTGGCACGACAGGTTTCCCGACTGGAAAGCGGGCAGTGAGCGCAACGCAATTAATGTG
AGTTAGCTCACTCATTAGGCACCCCAGGCTTTACACTTTATGCTTCCGGCTCGTATGTTGTGTGGAATTG
TGAGCGGATAACAATTTCACACAGGAAACAGCTATGACCATGATTACGCCAAGCGCGCAATTAACCCTCA
CTAAAGGGAACAAAAGCTGGAGCTGCAAGCTTAATGTAGTCTTATGCAATACTCTTGTAGTCTTGCAACA
TGGTAACGATGAGTTAGCAACATGCCTTACAAGGAGAGAAAAAGCACCGTGCATGCCGATTGGTGGAAGT
AAGGTGGTACGATCGTGCCTTATTAGGAAGGCAACAGACGGGTCTGACATGGATTGGACGAACCACTGAA
TTGCCGCATTGCAGAGATATTGTATTTAAGTGCCTAGCTCGATACATAAACGGGTCTCTCTGGTTAGACC
AGATCTGAGCCTGGGAGCTCTCTGGCTAACTAGGGAACCCACTGCTTAAGCCTCAATAAAGCTTGCCTTG
AGTGCTTCAAGTAGTGTGTGCCCGTCTGTTGTGTGACTCTGGTAACTAGAGATCCCTCAGACCCTTTTAG
TCAGTGTGGAAAATCTCTAGCAGTGGCGCCCGAACAGGGACTTGAAAGCGAAAGGGAAACCAGAGGAGCT
CTCTCGACGCAGGACTCGGCTTGCTGAAGCGCGCACGGCAAGAGGCGAGGGGCGGCGACTGGTGAGTACG
CCAAAAATTTTGACTAGCGGAGGCTAGAAGGAGAGAGATGGGTGCGAGAGCGTCAGTATTAAGCGGGGGA
GAATTAGATCGCGATGGGAAAAAATTCGGTTAAGGCCAGGGGGAAAGAAAAAATATAAATTAAAACATAT
AGTATGGGCAAGCAGGGAGCTAGAACGATTCGCAGTTAATCCTGGCCTGTTAGAAACATCAGAAGGCTGT
AGACAAATACTGGGACAGCTACAACCATCCCTTCAGACAGGATCAGAAGAACTTAGATCATTATATAATA
CAGTAGCAACCCTCTATTGTGTGCATCAAAGGATAGAGATAAAAGACACCAAGGAAGCTTTAGACAAGAT
AGAGGAAGAGCAAAACAAAAGTAAGACCACCGCACAGCAAGCGGCCGCTGATCTTCAGACCTGGAGGAGG
AGATATGAGGGACAATTGGAGAAGTGAATTATATAAATATAAAGTAGTAAAAATTGAACCATTAGGAGTA
GCACCCACCAAGGCAAAGAGAAGAGTGGTGCAGAGAGAAAAAAGAGCAGTGGGAATAGGAGCTTTGTTCC
TTGGGTTCTTGGGAGCAGCAGGAAGCACTATGGGCGCAGCGTCAATGACGCTGACGGTACAGGCCAGACA
ATTATTGTCTGGTATAGTGCAGCAGCAGAACAATTTGCTGAGGGCTATTGAGGCGCAACAGCATCTGTTG
CAACTCACAGTCTGGGGCATCAAGCAGCTCCAGGCAAGAATCCTGGCTGTGGAAAGATACCTAAAGGATC
AACAGCTCCTGGGGATTTGGGGTTGCTCTGGAAAACTCATTTGCACCACTGCTGTGCCTTGGAATGCTAG
TTGGAGTAATAAATCTCTGGAACAGATTTGGAATCACACGACCTGGATGGAGTGGGACAGAGAAATTAAC
AATTACACAAGCTTAATACACTCCTTAATTGAAGAATCGCAAAACCAGCAAGAAAAGAATGAACAAGAAT
TATTGGAATTAGATAAATGGGCAAGTTTGTGGAATTGGTTTAACATAACAAATTGGCTGTGGTATATAAA
ATTATTCATAATGATAGTAGGAGGCTTGGTAGGTTTAAGAATAGTTTTTGCTGTACTTTCTATAGTGAAT
AGAGTTAGGCAGGGATATTCACCATTATCGTTTCAGACCCACCTCCCAACCCCGAGGGGACCCAGAGAGG
GCCTATTTCCCATGATTCCTTCATATTTGCATATACGATACAAGGCTGTTAGAGAGATAATTAGAATTAA
TTTGACTGTAAACACAAAGATATTAGTACAAAATACGTGACGTAGAAAGTAATAATTTCTTGGGTAGTTT
GCAGTTTTAAAATTATGTTTTAAAATGGACTATCATATGCTTACCGTAACTTGAAAGTATTTCGATTTCT
TGGCTTTATATATCTTGTGGAAAGGACGAAACACCGCCGTCATTCTCAGGGACACGGTTTTAGAGCTAGA
AATAGCAAGTTAAAATAAGGCTAGTCCGTTATCAACTTGAAAAAGTGGCACCGAGTCGGTGCTTTTTTAA
GCTTGGCGTAACTAGATCTTGAGACAAATGGCAGTATTCATCCACAATTTTAAAAGAAAAGGGGGGATTG
GGGGGTACAGTGCAGGGGAAAGAATAGTAGACATAATAGCAACAGACATACAAACTAAAGAATTACAAAA
ACAAATTACAAAAATTCAAAATTTTCGGGTTTATTACAGGGACAGCAGAGATCCACTTTGGCGCCGGCTC
GAGGGGG
Features (pLannotate 1.2.2; 29 found; start..end, strand, type, name):
     14..80      +  CDS            small t antigen (fragment): SV40 (simian virus 40) small t antigen
    106..317     +  promoter       EF-1α core promoter: core promoter for human elongation factor EF-1α
    318..1256    +  intron         EF-1α intron A: intron upstream of the start codon of human EF-1α
   1278..1877    +  CDS            PuroR (fragment): puromycin N-acetyltransferase; pac from Streptomyces; confers resistance to puromycin
   1893..2481    +  misc_feature   WPRE: woodchuck hepatitis virus posttranscriptional regulatory element
   2532..2551    +  misc_feature   cPPT/CTS (fragment): central polypurine tract and central termination sequence of HIV-1
   2553..2786    +  LTR            3' LTR (ΔU3): self-inactivating 3' long terminal repeat (LTR) from HIV-1
   2864..2985    +  polyA_signal   SV40 poly(A) signal: SV40 polyadenylation signal
   3025..3160    +  rep_origin     SV40 ori: SV40 origin of replication
   3181..3199    -  promoter       T7 promoter: promoter for bacteriophage T7 RNA polymerase
   3207..3362    +  CDS            lacZα (fragment): LacZα fragment of β-galactosidase; lacZ fragment
   3367..3795    +  rep_origin     f1 ori (sequence partly withheld): f1 bacteriophage origin of replication; arrow indicates direction of (+) strand synthesis
   3848..3952    +  promoter       AmpR promoter: bla
   3953..4813    +  CDS            AmpR: β-lactamase; bla; confers resistance to ampicillin, carbenicillin, and related antibiotics
   4984..5572    +  rep_origin     ori: high-copy-number ColE1/pMB1/pBR322/pUC origin of replication
   5755..5847    +  CDS            lacI (fragment): lac repressor; lacI; The lac repressor binds to the lac operator to inhibit transcription in E. coli. This inhibition can be relieved by adding lactose or isopropyl-β-D-thiogalactopyranoside (IPTG).
   5860..5881    +  protein_bind   CAP binding site: CAP binding activates transcription in the presence of cAMP. E. coli catabolite activator protein
   5896..5926    +  promoter       lac promoter: promoter for the E. coli lac operon
   5934..5950    +  protein_bind   lac operator: The lac repressor binds to the lac operator to inhibit transcription in E. coli. This inhibition can be relieved by adding lactose or isopropyl-β-D-thiogalactopyranoside (IPTG). lac repressor encoded by lacI
   5995..6013    +  promoter       T3 promoter: promoter for bacteriophage T3 RNA polymerase
   6041..6267    +  promoter       RSV promoter: Rous sarcoma virus enhancer/promoter
   6268..6448    +  LTR            5' LTR (truncated): truncated 5' long terminal repeat (LTR) from HIV-1
   6495..6620    +  misc_feature   HIV-1 Ψ: packaging signal of human immunodeficiency virus type 1
   6604..6967    +  CDS            HIV-1 gag (fragment): gag protein from human immunodeficiency virus 1; gag
   7113..7346    +  misc_feature   RRE: The Rev response element (RRE) of HIV-1 allows for Rev-dependent mRNA export from the nucleus to the cytoplasm.
   7723..7749    +  CDS            Rev (fragment): human immunodeficiency virus 1 (HIV-1) Rev protein; rev; enhances nuclear export of unspliced and incompletely spliced viral mRNAs
   7753..7993    +  promoter       U6 promoter: RNA polymerase III promoter for human U6 snRNA
   8023..8098    +  misc_RNA       gRNA scaffold: guide RNA scaffold for the Streptococcus pyogenes CRISPR/Cas9 system
   8154..8271    +  misc_feature   cPPT/CTS: central polypurine tract and central termination sequence of HIV-1
