[The description below was written by a language model from this plasmid's Addgene catalogue record and pLannotate feature annotations shown in this document.]
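Description:
SGK2 gRNA (BRDN0001145816) is a third-generation lentiviral CRISPR guide plasmid built on the lentiGuide-Puro backbone, carrying a single guide RNA directed against human SGK2. The guide was designed against several SGK2 reference transcripts. In bacteria the 8.3 kb plasmid is maintained at high copy through a ColE1/pUC-type origin and selected with ampicillin via β-lactamase. An f1 origin, an SV40 origin and remnants of lac and phage promoter sequences are also annotated as backbone carry-over.

The lentiviral transfer cassette begins with an RSV promoter fused to a truncated HIV-1 5' LTR, which makes genomic RNA production independent of Tat. This is followed by the Ψ packaging signal with a partial gag sequence and the Rev response element for nuclear export of the full-length transcript. It ends in a ΔU3 self-inactivating 3' LTR with a downstream SV40 polyadenylation signal. Between the LTRs, a human U6 RNA polymerase III promoter drives the SGK2-targeting spacer joined to the Streptococcus pyogenes Cas9 guide scaffold. A cPPT/CTS element, which aids nuclear import of the preintegration complex, lies downstream of the scaffold. A separate EF-1α promoter with its intron A then expresses puromycin N-acetyltransferase, allowing selection of transduced mammalian cells, with a WPRE to enhance transcript expression.

The plasmid does not encode Cas9, so it must be used with a separate Cas9 lentiviral vector or in cells that already express Cas9. It is one member of a human kinome guide collection and is intended for knocking out SGK2 in human cells.
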