Addgene plasmid #76206: SGK2 gRNA (BRDN0001145816)
Purpose: 3rd generation lentiviral gRNA plasmid targeting human SGK2
Depositing lab: John Doench & David Root. Depositing organization: Broad Institute. Publication: Optimized sgRNA design to maximize activity and minimize off-target effects of CRISPR-Cas9. Doench JG, Fusi N, Sullender M, Hegde M, Vaimberg EW, Donovan KF, Smith I, Tothova Z, Wilen C, Orchard R, Virgin HW, Listgarten J, Root DE. Nat Biotechnol. 2016 Jan 18. doi: 10.1038/nbt.3437. PubMed 26780180.
Backbone
  Vector backbone: lentiGuide-Puro
  Backbone manufacturer: Zhang Lab (Addgene plasmid # 52963)
  Vector type: Mammalian Expression, Lentiviral, CRISPR
  Selectable markers: Puromycin
Growth in bacteria
  Bacterial resistance: Ampicillin, 100 μg/mL
  Growth temperature: 37°C
  Growth strain: DH5alpha
  Copy number: High Copy
Gene/Insert
  Gene/Insert name: SGK2 (alt names: SGK2; NM_001199264.1)
  gRNA/shRNA sequence: CCGTCATTCTCAGGGACACG
  Species: H. sapiens (human)
  Entrez Gene: SGK2 (a.k.a. H-SGK2, dJ138B7.2)
  Promoter: hU6
  Cloning method: Unknown
  Sequencing primers: 5′ U6-F; 3′ pS2-R
Terms and licenses: Academic/Nonprofit Terms; Industry Terms: Not Available to Industry
Depositor comments: The gRNA was designed to target the following Genbank reference sequence(s): NM_001199264.1,NM_016276.3,NM_170693.2. Note that this plasmid does NOT contain Cas9. It should be used in conjunction with lentiCas9-Blast (Addgene #52962) or otherwise with cell lines already expressing Cas9. Browse the full kinome gRNA library at http://www.addgene.org/pooled-library/broadgpp-human-kinome/ or visit http://www.broadinstitute.org/rnai/public/ for detailed protocols and information.
How to cite: SGK2 gRNA (BRDN0001145816) was a gift from John Doench & David Root (Addgene plasmid # 76206 ; http://n2t.net/addgene:76206 ; RRID:Addgene_76206)
