>Addgene plasmid #76206 | SGK2 gRNA (BRDN0001145816) | depositor partial sequence | sequence record 143666 | Target Sequence
CCGTCATTCTCAGGGACACG
