>Addgene plasmid #76206 | SGK2 gRNA (BRDN0001145816) | addgene partial sequence | sequence record 185389 | hU6-F
AGAAAGTAATAATTTCTTGGGTAGTTTGCAGTTTTAAAATTATGTTTTAAAATGGACTATCATATGCTTA
CCGTAACTTGAAAGTATTTCGATTTCTTGGCTTTATATATCTTGTGGAAAGGACGAAACACCGCCGTCAT
TCTCAGGGACACGTTTTAGAGCTAGAAATAGCAAGTTAAAATAAGGCTAGTCCGTTATCAACTTGAAAAA
GTGGCACCGAGTCGGTGCTTTTTTAAGCTTGGCGTAACTAGATCTTGAGACAAATGGCAGTATTCATCCA
CAATTTTAAAAGAAAAGGGGGGATTGGGGGGTACAGTGCAGGGGAAAGAATAGTAGACATAATAGCAACA
GACATACAAACTAAAGAATTACAAAAACAAATTACAAAAATTCAAAATTTTCGGGTTTATTACAGGGACA
GCAGAGATCCACTTTGGCGCCGGCTCGAGGGGGCCCGGGTGCAAAGATGGATAAAGTTTTAAACAGAGAG
GAATCTTTGCAGCTAATGGACCTTCTAGGTCTTGAAAGGAGTGGGAATTGGCTCCGGTGCCCGTCAGTGG
GCAGAGCGCA
